>Addgene plasmid #15200 | pGFP Glra2 CS (CC#302) | addgene full sequence | sequence record 228630 | Addgene NGS Result
TTCCTGGCCTTTTGCTGGCCTTTTGCTCACATGTTCTTTCCTGCGTTATCCCCTGATTCTGTGGATAACC
GTATTACCGCCTTTGAGTGAGCTGATACCGCTCGCCGCAGCCGAACGACCGAGCGCAGCGAGTCAGTGAG
CGAGGAAGCGGAAGAGCGCCCAATACGCAAACCGCCTCTCCCCGCGCGTTGGCCGATTCATTAATGCAGC
TGGCACGACAGGTTTCCCGACTGGAAAGCGGGCAGTGAGCGCAACGCAATTAATGTGAGTTAGCTCACTC
ATTAGGCACCCCAGGCTTTACACTTTATGCTTCCGGCTCGTATGTTGTGTGGAATTGTGAGCGGATAACA
ATTTCACACAGGAAACAGCTATGACCATGATTACGCCAAGCTCGAAATTAACCCTCACTAAAGGGAACAA
AAGCTGGAGCTCCACCGCGGTGGCGGCCGCTCTAGAACTAGTGGATCCCCCGGGCTGCAGGAATTCCTGC
AGGCCTCGAGGGCCGGCGCGCCGCGGCCGCTACATTTCGGGATATTTTCCACAAGCAACACAGAAACAGG
AATGAACCGGCAGCTAGTGAACATTTTGACAGCCTTGTTTGCATTTTTCTTAGAGACAAACCACTTCAGG
ACGGCTTTCTGCAAAGACCATGACTCCAGGTCTGGAAAACAACCTTCACAGACCCTATCTCCTTCAGATT
TCTTGGACAAGTTAATGGGAAGGACATCAGGATATGATGCAAGAATCAGGCCAAATTTTAAAGGTCCTCC
AGTAAACGTTACTTGCAATATTTTTATCAACAGTTTTGGATCAGTCACAGAAACGACCATGGACTACCGA
GTGAATATTTTTCTGAGACAACAGTGGAATGATTCACGGCTGGCGTACAGTGAGTACCCAGATGACTCCC
TGGACTTGGACCCATCCATGCTAGACTCCATTTGGAAACCAGATTTGTTCTTTGCCAATGAGAAGGGTGC
CAACTTCCACGATGTCACCACTGACAACAAATTGCTACGGATTTCGAAAAATGGCAAAGTGCTCTACAGT
ATCAGACTCACCTTGACCTTATCCTGTCCCATGGACTTGAAGAACTTTCCGATGGATGTCCAGACCTGTA
CAATGCAGCTGGAGAGTTTTGGGTACACGATGAATGACCTGATATTTGAGTGGTTAAGTGATGGTCCAGT
GCAAGTTGCTGAAGGATTGACCCTGCCCCAGTTTATTTTGAAAGAAGAGAAGGAACTTGGCTACTGTACA
AAGCACTACAACACTGGAAAGTTTACCTCCATTGAGGTCAAGTTTCACCTGGAACGCCAAATGGGATATT
ATTTGATCCAGATGTACATCCCAAGCCTGCTTATAGTAATTTTGTCCTGGGTTTCCTTTTGGATAAATAT
GGATGCAGCCCCTGCCAGGGTCGCACTGGGCATCACCACAGTCTTAACGATGACCACCCAGAGTTCAGGC
TCCAGGGCATCTCTGCCAAAGGTCTCCTATGTAAAAGCGATTGACATCTGGATGGCGGTGTGCCTTCTGT
TTGTGTTTGCTGCCTTACTGGAATACGCAGCGGTGAACTTCGTCTCCAGGCAACACAAGGAGTTCCTGCG
CCTCCGAAGAAGACAGAAGAGGCAGAATAAGGAAGAAGACGTTACTCGTGAAAGTCGTTTTAATTTTAGC
GGTTATGGGATGGGTCACTGCCTCCAAGTGAAAGATGGAACAGCTGTCAAGGCCACACCTGCCAACCCAC
TCCCACAACCGCCAAAAGATGGAGATGCTATCAAGAAGAAGTTTGTGGACCGGGCAAAAAGGATTGACAC
GATATCTCGAGCTGCCTTCCCATTGGCCTTCCTCATTTTCAACATCTTTTACTGGACCACATACAAGATC
ATTCGGCATGAAGATGTCCACAAGAAATAGGAATTCCTGCAGCCCGGGGGATCATCAAGCTTATCGATAC
CGTCGACCTCGAGGGGGGGCCCGGTACCCAATTCGCCCTATAGTGAGTCGTATTACAATTCACTGGCCGT
CGTTTTACAACGTCGTGACTGGGAAAACCCTGGCGTTACCCAACTTAATCGCCTTGCAGCACATCCCCCT
TTCGCCAGCTGGCGTAATAGCGAAGAGGCCCGCACCGATCGCCCTTCCCAACAGTTGCGCAGCCTGAATG
GCGAATGGG
[124 nt withheld, positions 2180-2303]
C
[91 nt withheld, positions 2305-2395]
A
[49 nt withheld, positions 2397-2445]
CCTTTGACGTTGGAGTCCACGTTCTTT
[37 nt withheld, positions 2473-2509]
ACCCTATCTCGGTCTATTCTTTTGATTTATAAGGGATTTTGCCGATTTCGGCCTATTGGTTAAAAAATGA
GCTGATTTAACAAAAATTTAACGCGAATTTTAACAAAATATTAACGCTTACAATTTAGGTGGCACTTTTC
GGGGAAATGTGCGCGGAACCCCTATTTGTTTATTTTTCTAAATACATTCAAATATGTATCCGCTCATGAG
ACAATAACCCTGATAAATGCTTCAATAATATTGAAAAAGGAAGAGTATGAGTATTCAACATTTCCGTGTC
GCCCTTATTCCCTTTTTTGCGGCATTTTGCCTTCCTGTTTTTGCTCACCCAGAAACGCTGGTGAAAGTAA
AAGATGCTGAAGATCAGTTGGGTGCACGAGTGGGTTACATCGAACTGGATCTCAACAGCGGTAAGATCCT
TGAGAGTTTTCGCCCCGAAGAACGTTTTCCAATGATGAGCACTTTTAAAGTTCTGCTATGTGGCGCGGTA
TTATCCCGTATTGACGCCGGGCAAGAGCAACTCGGTCGCCGCATACACTATTCTCAGAATGACTTGGTTG
AGTACTCACCAGTCACAGAAAAGCATCTTACGGATGGCATGACAGTAAGAGAATTATGCAGTGCTGCCAT
AACCATGAGTGATAACACTGCGGCCAACTTACTTCTGACAACGATCGGAGGACCGAAGGAGCTAACCGCT
TTTTTGCACAACATGGGGGATCATGTAACTCGCCTTGATCGTTGGGAACCGGAGCTGAATGAAGCCATAC
CAAACGACGAGCGTGACACCACGATGCCTGTAGCAATGGCAACAACGTTGCGCAAACTATTAACTGGCGA
ACTACTTACTCTAGCTTCCCGGCAACAATTAATAGACTGGATGGAGGCGGATAAAGTTGCAGGACCACTT
CTGCGCTCGGCCCTTCCGGCTGGCTGGTTTATTGCTGATAAATCTGGAGCCGGTGAGCGTGGGTCTCGCG
GTATCATTGCAGCACTGGGGCCAGATGGTAAGCCCTCCCGTATCGTAGTTATCTACACGACGGGGAGTCA
GGCAACTATGGATGAACGAAATAGACAGATCGCTGAGATAGGTGCCTCACTGATTAAGCATTGGTAACTG
TCAGACCAAGTTTACTCATATATACTTTAGATTGATTTAAAACTTCATTTTTAATTTAAAAGGATCTAGG
TGAAGATCCTTTTTGATAATCTCATGACCAAAATCCCTTAACGTGAGTTTTCGTTCCACTGAGCGTCAGA
CCCCGTAGAAAAGATCAAAGGATCTTCTTGAGATCCTTTTTTTCTGCGCGTAATCTGCTGCTTGCAAACA
AAAAAACCACCGCTACCAGCGGTGGTTTGTTTGCCGGATCAAGAGCTACCAACTCTTTTTCCGAAGGTAA
CTGGCTTCAGCAGAGCGCAGATACCAAATACTGTTCTTCTAGTGTAGCCGTAGTTAGGCCACCACTTCAA
GAACTCTGTAGCACCGCCTACATACCTCGCTCTGCTAATCCTGTTACCAGTGGCTGCTGCCAGTGGCGAT
AAGTCGTGTCTTACCGGGTTGGACTCAAGACGATAGTTACCGGATAAGGCGCAGCGGTCGGGCTGAACGG
GGGGTTCGTGCACACAGCCCAGCTTGGAGCGAACGACCTACACCGAACTGAGATACCTACAGCGTGAGCT
ATGAGAAAGCGCCACGCTTCCCGAAGGGAGAAAGGCGGACAGGTATCCGGTAAGCGGCAGGGTCGGAACA
GGAGAGCGCACGAGGGAGCTTCCAGGGGGAAACGCCTGGTATCTTTATAGTCCTGTCGGGTTTCGCCACC
TCTGACTTGAGCGTCGATTTTTGTGATGCTCGTCAGGGGGGCGGAGCCTATGGAAAAACGCCAGCAACGC
GGCCTTTTTACGG
Features (pLannotate 1.2.2; 16 found; start..end, strand, type, name):
     21..154     +  rep_origin     RSF ori (fragment): Plasmids containing the RSF 1030 origin of replication can be propagated in E. coli cells that contain additional plasmids with compatible origins.
    156..248     +  CDS            lacI (fragment): lac repressor; lacI; The lac repressor binds to the lac operator to inhibit transcription in E. coli. This inhibition can be relieved by adding lactose or isopropyl-β-D-thiogalactopyranoside (IPTG).
    261..282     +  protein_bind   CAP binding site: CAP binding activates transcription in the presence of cAMP. E. coli catabolite activator protein
    297..327     +  promoter       lac promoter: promoter for the E. coli lac operon
    335..351     +  protein_bind   lac operator: The lac repressor binds to the lac operator to inhibit transcription in E. coli. This inhibition can be relieved by adding lactose or isopropyl-β-D-thiogalactopyranoside (IPTG). lac repressor encoded by lacI
    396..414     +  promoter       T3 promoter: promoter for bacteriophage T3 RNA polymerase
    427..486     +  misc_feature   MCS (fragment): pBluescript multiple cloning site
    562..1917    +  CDS            GLRA2: GLRA2_HUMAN - Experimental evidence at protein level: Swiss-Prot protein existence level 1. Glycine receptors are ligand-gated chloride channels. Channel opening is triggered by extracellular glycine (PubMed:2155780, PubMed:15302677, PubMed:16144831, PubMed:23895467, PubMed:25445488). Channel opening is also triggered by taurine and beta-alanine (PubMed:15302677). Plays a role in the down-regulation of neuronal excitability. Contributes to the generation of inhibitory postsynaptic currents (PubMed:25445488). Plays a role in cellular responses to ethanol (PubMed:23895467). From Homo sapiens (Hu
   1921..1943    -  misc_feature   MCS (fragment): pBluescript multiple cloning site
   1944..1988    +  misc_feature   MCS (fragment): pBluescript multiple cloning site
   1997..2015    -  promoter       T7 promoter: promoter for bacteriophage T7 RNA polymerase
   2018..2175    +  CDS            lacZα (fragment): LacZα fragment of β-galactosidase; lacZ fragment
   2180..2608    +  rep_origin     f1 ori (sequence partly withheld): f1 bacteriophage origin of replication; arrow indicates direction of (+) strand synthesis
   2661..2765    +  promoter       AmpR promoter: bla
   2766..3626    +  CDS            AmpR: β-lactamase; bla; confers resistance to ampicillin, carbenicillin, and related antibiotics
   3797..4385    +  rep_origin     ori: high-copy-number ColE1/pMB1/pBR322/pUC origin of replication
