[The description below was written by a language model from this plasmid's Addgene catalogue record and pLannotate feature annotations shown in this document.]
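Description:
pGFP Glra2 CS (CC#302) is catalogued as a retroviral mammalian expression plasmid built on the pBABE-MN-IRES-E-GFP backbone. It carries the human glycine receptor alpha 2 subunit (GLRA2, GlyR alpha2) with a C232S substitution. The depositor describes this as a mutant form of the receptor in which ligand binding is destroyed. In a backbone of this type, the insert would be transcribed from the retroviral LTR and followed by an IRES-EGFP cassette, so that infected cells co-express the receptor and a green fluorescent marker from one bicistronic message. The associated study concerns ligand-gated ion channels in rod photoreceptor development. A binding-deficient receptor of this kind fits use as a non-functional control or comparison alongside the wild-type subunit. The plasmid is selected with ampicillin in E. coli and is listed as high copy.

The accompanying feature table does not match that description. The sequenced record is only 4,412 nt, and no LTRs, packaging signal, IRES or GFP were annotated in it. Instead it resembles a pBluescript-type cloning phagemid. The GLRA2 coding sequence sits within fragments of the pBluescript multiple cloning site, flanked by T3 and T7 phage promoters. Upstream are the lac promoter, lac operator and CAP binding site, and a lacZα fragment lies downstream. The remaining features are an f1 origin, the AmpR promoter and β-lactamase gene, and a high-copy ColE1/pUC origin. No mammalian promoter is annotated. The sequence as recorded would therefore support bacterial propagation and in vitro transcription, but not retroviral delivery. The table also does not indicate whether the C232S change is present. This discrepancy between the catalogue entry and the sequence should be checked before the plasmid is used.
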