Addgene plasmid #15200: pGFP Glra2 CS (CC#302)
Depositing lab: Connie Cepko. Publication: A role for ligand-gated ion channels in rod photoreceptor development. Young TL, Cepko CL. Neuron. 2004 Mar 25. 41(6):867-79. 10.1016/S0896-6273(04)00141-2 PubMed 15046720.
Backbone
  Vector backbone: pBABE-MN-IRES-E-GFP
  Backbone manufacturer: Gary Nolan, Stanford
  Vector type: Mammalian Expression, Retroviral
Growth in bacteria
  Bacterial resistance: Ampicillin, 100 μg/mL
  Growth temperature: 37°C
  Growth strain: DH5alpha
  Copy number: High Copy
Gene/Insert
  Gene/Insert name: Glra2 (alt names: Glycine receptor alpha 2; GlyR alpha2)
  Species: H. sapiens (human)
  Mutation: C232S
  Entrez Gene: GLRA2 (a.k.a. GLR)
  Cloning method: Restriction Enzyme
  Sequencing primers: 5′ na
Terms and licenses: Academic/Nonprofit Terms; Industry Terms: Not Available to Industry
Depositor comments: Mutant form of receptor that destroys ligand binding.
How to cite: pGFP Glra2 CS (CC#302) was a gift from Connie Cepko (Addgene plasmid # 15200)
